Addgene plasmid #127036: pJUMP18-Streptag_C
Purpose: Basic Part C- C-terminus; Strep-tag II
Depositing lab: Chris French. Depositing organization: University of Edinburgh. Publication: Joint universal modular plasmids (JUMP): a flexible vector platform for synthetic biology. Valenzuela-Ortega M, French C. Synth Biol (Oxf). 2021 Feb 2;6(1):ysab003. doi: 10.1093/synbio/ysab003. eCollection 2021. PubMed 33623824.
Backbone
  Vector backbone: pJUMP18-Uac
  Backbone manufacturer: Backbone derived from SEVA.
  Vector type: Bacterial Expression, Synthetic Biology
Growth in bacteria
  Bacterial resistance: Ampicillin, 100 μg/mL
  Growth temperature: 37°C
  Growth strain: JM109
  Copy number: High Copy
Gene/Insert
  Gene/Insert name: Part StrepII_tag_C
  Species: Synthetic
  Mutation: None
  Cloning method: Restriction Enzyme; 5′ cloning site Unknown (unknown if destroyed)
Terms and licenses: Academic/Nonprofit Terms; Industry Terms: Not Available to Industry
Depositor comments: Please visit https://www.biorxiv.org/content/10.1101/799585v1 for bioRxiv preprint.
How to cite: pJUMP18-Streptag_C was a gift from Chris French (Addgene plasmid # 127036 ; http://n2t.net/addgene:127036 ; RRID:Addgene_127036)
