[The description below was written by a language model from this plasmid's Addgene catalogue record and pLannotate feature annotations shown in this document.]
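Description:
pJUMP18-Streptag_C is a small (about 2.7 kb) bacterial part-storage plasmid from the Joint Universal Modular Plasmids (JUMP) synthetic-biology platform, built on the pJUMP18-Uac backbone, which is derived from the SEVA vector architecture. It is maintained in E. coli at high copy through a ColE1/pUC-type origin of replication and is selected with ampicillin via the TEM beta-lactamase gene (bla), which is driven by its own promoter and followed by the fd terminator. The backbone also carries an IncP origin of transfer (oriT), which in principle allows mobilisation by conjugation when transfer functions are supplied in trans.

The payload is a synthetic basic part, StrepII_tag_C, catalogued as a "C" position part, meaning a C-terminal fusion module. It encodes Strep-tag II, the short peptide that binds Strep-Tactin (an engineered streptavidin) and is widely used for affinity purification and detection of tagged proteins. The tag sits between a BioBrick prefix and suffix, and the cloning region is insulated by the lambda t0 terminator on one side and the rrnB T1 terminator on the other, which limit transcriptional read-through between the insert site and the backbone. No promoter is annotated upstream of the tag. The short lacI fragment and CAP binding site detected near the cloning region appear to be remnants of a lac-derived sequence rather than a functional regulatory unit. The plasmid therefore serves as a donor of a standardised part rather than an expression construct in itself: the tag is intended to be combined with promoter, ribosome-binding site, coding sequence and terminator parts in modular assembly to append a C-terminal Strep-tag II to a protein of interest. The record does not specify the cloning sites used.
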