Features (pLannotate 1.2.2; 12 found; start..end, strand, type, name):
     39..60      +  misc_feature   BioBrick prefix: BioBrick prefix for parts that do not start with "ATG"
     86..108     +  CDS            Strep-Tag II (fragment): peptide that binds Strep-Tactin®, an engineered form of streptavidin
    137..157     +  misc_feature   BioBrick suffix: universal suffix for all parts
    191..285     +  terminator     lambda t0 terminator: transcription terminator from phage lambda
    358..449     +  promoter       AmpR promoter: bla
    450..1307    +  CDS            bla: BLAT_ECOLX - Experimental evidence at protein level: Swiss-Prot protein existence level 1. TEM-type are the most prevalent beta-lactamases in enterobacteria; they hydrolyze the beta-lactam bond in susceptible beta-lactam antibiotics, thus conferring resistance to penicillins and cephalosporins. TEM-3 and TEM-4 are capable of hydrolyzing cefotaxime and ceftazidime. TEM-5 is capable of hydrolyzing ceftazidime. TEM-6 is capable of hydrolyzing ceftazidime and aztreonam. TEM-8/CAZ-2, TEM- 16/CAZ-7 and TEM-24/CAZ-6 are markedly active against ceftazidime. IRT- 4 shows resistance to beta-lactamase in
   1314..1353    +  terminator     fd terminator: central terminator from bacteriophage fd (Otsuka and Kunisawa, 1982)
   1500..1608    +  oriT           oriT: incP origin of transfer
   1644..2232    +  rep_origin     ori: high-copy-number ColE1/pMB1/pBR322/pUC origin of replication
   2415..2507    +  CDS            lacI (fragment): lac repressor; lacI; The lac repressor binds to the lac operator to inhibit transcription in E. coli. This inhibition can be relieved by adding lactose or isopropyl-β-D-thiogalactopyranoside (IPTG).
   2520..2541    +  protein_bind   CAP binding site: CAP binding activates transcription in the presence of cAMP. E. coli catabolite activator protein
   2575..2661    -  terminator     rrnB T1 terminator: Escherichia coli rrnB; transcription terminator T1 from the E. coli rrnB gene
>Addgene plasmid #127036 | pJUMP18-Streptag_C | addgene full sequence | sequence record 248420 | Addgene NGS Result
TTAATTAAGGAGTTTTGCAGGTGCACCTGCTTTTCGCTGAATTCGCGGCCGCTTCTAGAGGGTCTGCGAT
GTTTGGTCTCTTTCGTGGAGCCACCCGCAGTTCGAAAAATAAGCTTTGAGACCTTTCATCGCGACCTACT
AGTAGCGGCCGCTGCAGGGAGTTGTCTTCGAAGACTTCGCTCTAGTCTTGGACTCCTGTTGATAGATCCA
GTAATGACCTCAGAACTCCATCTGGATTTGTTCAGAACGCTCGGTTGCCGCCGGGCGTTTTTTATTGGTG
AGAATCCAGGGGTCCCCAATAATTACGATTTAAATTAGTAGCCCGCCTAATGAGCGGGCTTTTTTTTAAT
TCCCCTATTTGTTTATTTTTCTAAATACATTCAAATATGTATCCGCTCATGAGACAATAACCCTGATAAA
TGCTTCAATAATATTGAAAAAGGAAGAGTATGAGCATTCAGCATTTTCGTGTGGCGCTGATTCCGTTTTT
TGCGGCGTTTTGCCTGCCGGTGTTTGCGCATCCGGAAACCCTGGTGAAAGTGAAAGATGCGGAAGATCAA
CTGGGTGCGCGCGTGGGCTATATTGAACTGGATCTGAACAGCGGCAAAATTCTGGAATCTTTTCGTCCGG
AAGAACGTTTTCCGATGATGAGCACCTTTAAAGTGCTGCTGTGCGGTGCGGTTCTGAGCCGTGTGGATGC
GGGCCAGGAACAACTGGGCCGTCGTATTCATTATAGCCAGAACGATCTGGTGGAATATAGCCCGGTGACC
GAAAAACATCTGACCGATGGCATGACCGTGCGTGAACTGTGCAGCGCGGCGATTACCATGAGCGATAACA
CCGCGGCGAACCTGCTGCTGACGACCATTGGCGGTCCGAAAGAACTGACCGCGTTTCTGCATAACATGGG
CGATCATGTGACCCGTCTGGATCGTTGGGAACCGGAACTGAACGAAGCGATTCCGAACGATGAACGTGAT
ACCACCATGCCGGCAGCAATGGCGACCACCCTGCGTAAACTGCTGACGGGTGAGCTGCTGACCCTGGCAA
GCCGCCAGCAACTGATTGATTGGATGGAAGCGGATAAAGTGGCGGGTCCGCTGCTGCGTAGCGCGCTGCC
GGCTGGCTGGTTTATTGCGGATAAAAGCGGTGCGGGCGAACGTGGCAGCCGTGGCATTATTGCGGCGCTG
GGCCCGGATGGTAAACCGAGCCGTATTGTGGTGATTTATACCACCGGCAGCCAGGCGACGATGGATGAAC
GTAACCGTCAGATTGCGGAAATTGGCGCGAGCCTGATTAAACATTGGTAAACCGATACAATTAAAGGCTC
CTTTTGGAGCCTTTTTTTTTGGACGACCCTTGTCCTTTTCCGCTGCATAACCCTGCTTCGGGGTCATTAT
AGCGATTTTTTCGGTATATCCATCCTTTTTCGCACGATATACAGGATTTTGCCAAAGGGTTCGTGTAGAC
TTTCCTTGGTGTATCCAACGGCGTCAGCCGGGCAGGATAGGTGAAGTAGGCCCACCCGCGAGCGGGTGTT
CCTTCTTCACTGTCCCTTATTCGCACCTGGCGGTGCTCAACGGGAATCCTGCTCTGCGAGGCTGGCCGTA
GGCCGGCCCCGTAGAAAAGATCAAAGGATCTTCTTGAGATCCTTTTTTTCTGCGCGTAATCTGCTGCTTG
CAAACAAAAAAACCACCGCTACCAGCGGTGGTTTGTTTGCCGGATCAAGAGCTACCAACTCTTTTTCCGA
AGGTAACTGGCTTCAGCAGAGCGCAGATACCAAATACTGTTCTTCTAGTGTAGCCGTAGTTAGGCCACCA
CTTCAAGAACTCTGTAGCACCGCCTACATACCTCGCTCTGCTAATCCTGTTACCAGTGGCTGCTGCCAGT
GGCGATAAGTCGTGTCTTACCGGGTTGGACTCAAGACGATAGTTACCGGATAAGGCGCAGCGGTCGGGCT
GAACGGGGGGTTCGTGCACACAGCCCAGCTTGGAGCGAACGACCTACACCGAACTGAGATACCTACAGCG
TGAGCTATGAGAAAGCGCCACGCTTCCCGAAGGGAGAAAGGCGGACAGGTATCCGGTAAGCGGCAGGGTC
GGAACAGGAGAGCGCACGAGGGAGCTTCCAGGGGGAAACGCCTGGTATCTTTATAGTCCTGTCGGGTTTC
GCCACCTCTGACTTGAGCGTCGATTTTTGTGATGCTCGTCAGGGGGGCGGAGCCTATGGAAAAACGCCAG
CAACGCGGCCTTTTTACGGTTCCTGGCCTTTTGCTGGCCTTTTGCTCACATGTTCTTTCCTGCGTTATCC
CCTGATTCTGTGGATAACCGTATTACCGCCTTTGAGTGAGCTGATACCGCTCGCCGCAGCCGAACGACCG
AGCGCAGCGAGTCAGTGAGCGAGGAAGCGGAAGAGCGCCCAATACGCAAACCGCCTCTCCCCGCGCGTTG
GCCGATTCATTAATGCAGCTGGCACGACAGGTTTCCCGACTGGAAAGCGGGCAGTGAGCGCAACGCAATT
AATGTGAGTTAGCTCACTCATTAGGCAGGCGCGCCCAGCTGTCTAGGGCGGCGGATTTGTCCTACTCAGG
AGAGCGTTCACCGACAAACAACAGATAAAACGAAAGGCCCAGTCTTTCGACTGAGCCTTTCGTTTTATTT
GATGCCT
